LOCUS       Exported 3492 bp ds-DNA circular SYN 13-MAY-2021
DEFINITION  Gateway Donor vector containing TNF , part of the Target Accelerator
            Plasmid Collection..
ACCESSION   .
VERSION     .
KEYWORDS    pDONR223_TNF_p.S157R
SOURCE      synthetic DNA construct
  ORGANISM  synthetic DNA construct
REFERENCE   1 (bases 1 to 3492)
  AUTHORS   Kim E, Ilic N, Shrestha Y, Zou L, Kamburov A, Zhu C, Yang X, Lubonja
            R, Tran N, Nguyen C, Lawrence MS, Piccioni F, Bagul M, Doench JG,
            Chouinard CR, Wu X, Hogstrom L, Natoli T, Tamayo P, Horn H, Corsello
            SM, Lage K, Root DE, Subramanian A, Golub TR, Getz G, Boehm JS, Hahn
            WC
  TITLE     Systematic Functional Interrogation of Rare Cancer Variants
            Identifies Oncogenic Alleles.
  JOURNAL   Cancer Discov. 2016 Jul;6(7):714-26. doi:
            10.1158/2159-8290.CD-16-0160. Epub 2016 May 4.
  PUBMED    27147599
REFERENCE   2 (bases 1 to 3492)
  AUTHORS   .
  TITLE     Direct Submission
  JOURNAL   Exported May 13, 2021 from SnapGene Server 1.1.58
            http://www.snapgene.com
FEATURES             Location/Qualifiers
     source          1..3492
                     /organism="synthetic DNA construct"
                     /mol_type="other DNA"
     primer_bind     43..65
                     /label=M13/pUC Forward
                     /note="In lacZ gene"
     primer_bind     57..74
                     /label=M13 Forward
                     /note="In lacZ gene. Also called M13-F20 or M13 (-21)
                     Forward"
     primer_bind     58..74
                     /label=M13 fwd
                     /note="common sequencing primer, one of multiple similar
                     variants"
     protein_bind    90..189
                     /gene="mutant version of attL"
                     /label=attL1
                     /bound_moiety="LR Clonase(TM)"
                     /note="recombination site for the Gateway(R) LR reaction"
     protein_bind    complement(892..991)
                     /gene="mutant version of attL"
                     /label=attL2
                     /bound_moiety="LR Clonase(TM)"
                     /note="recombination site for the Gateway(R) LR reaction"
     primer_bind     complement(1008..1027)
                     /label=T7
                     /note="T7 promoter, forward primer"
     promoter        complement(1009..1027)
                     /label=T7 promoter
                     /note="promoter for bacteriophage T7 RNA polymerase"
     primer_bind     complement(1032..1048)
                     /label=M13 rev
                     /note="common sequencing primer, one of multiple similar
                     variants"
     primer_bind     complement(1032..1048)
                     /label=M13 Reverse
                     /note="In lacZ gene. Also called M13-rev"
     CDS             1479..2270
                     /codon_start=1
                     /gene="aadA"
                     /product="aminoglycoside adenylyltransferase (Murphy,
                     1985)"
                     /label=SmR
                     /note="confers resistance to spectinomycin and
                     streptomycin"
                     /translation="MREAVIAEVSTQLSEVVGVIERHLEPTLLAVHLYGSAVDGGLKPH
                     SDIDLLVTVTVRLDETTRRALINDLLETSASPGESEILRAVEVTIVVHDDIIPWRYPAK
                     RELQFGEWQRNDILAGIFEPATIDIDLAILLTKAREHSVALVGPAAEELFDPVPEQDLF
                     EALNETLTLWNSPPDWAGDERNVVLTLSRIWYSAVTGKIAPKDVAADWAMERLPAQYQP
                     VILEARQAYLGQEEDRLASRADQLEEFVHYVKGEITKVVGK"
     rep_origin      2363..2951
                     /direction=RIGHT
                     /label=ori
                     /note="high-copy-number ColE1/pMB1/pBR322/pUC origin of
                     replication"
     primer_bind     2852..2871
                     /label=pBR322ori-F
                     /note="pBR322 origin, forward primer"
     primer_bind     3105..3122
                     /label=L4440
                     /note="L4440 vector, forward primer"
     terminator      3281..3308
                     /label=rrnB T2 terminator
                     /note="transcription terminator T2 from the E. coli rrnB
                     gene"
     terminator      3400..3486
                     /gene="Escherichia coli rrnB"
                     /label=rrnB T1 terminator
                     /note="transcription terminator T1 from the E. coli rrnB
                     gene"
ORIGIN
        1 ggcagttccc tactctcgcg ttaacgctag catggatgtt ttcccagtca cgacgttgta
       61 aaacgacggc cagtcttaag ctcgggcccc aaataatgat tttattttga ctgatagtga
      121 cctgttcgtt gcaacaaatt gatgagcaat gcttttttat aatgccaact ttgtacaaaa
      181 aagttggcat gagcactgaa agcatgatcc gggacgtgga gctggccgag gaggcgctcc
      241 ccaagaagac aggggggccc cagggctcca ggcggtgctt gttcctcagc ctcttctcct
      301 tcctgatcgt ggcaggcgcc accacgctct tctgcctgct gcactttgga gtgatcggcc
      361 cccagaggga agagttcccc agggacctct ctctaatcag ccctctggcc caggcagtca
      421 gatcatcttc tcgaaccccg agtgacaagc ctgtagccca tgttgtagca aaccctcaag
      481 ctgaggggca gctccagtgg ctgaaccgcc gggccaatgc cctcctggcc aatggcgtgg
      541 agctgagaga taaccagctg gtggtgccat cagagggcct gtacctcatc tactcccagg
      601 tcctcttcaa gggccaaggc tgcccctcca cccatgtgct cctcacccac accatcaggc
      661 gcatcgccgt ctcctaccag accaaggtca acctcctctc tgccatcaag agcccctgcc
      721 agagggagac cccagagggg gctgaggcca agccctggta tgagcccatc tatctgggag
      781 gggtcttcca gctggagaag ggtgaccgac tcagcgctga gatcaatcgg cccgactatc
      841 tcgactttgc cgagtctggg caggtctact ttgggatcat tgccctgtga ttgccaactt
      901 tcttgtacaa agttggcatt ataagaaagc attgcttatc aatttgttgc aacgaacagg
      961 tcactatcag tcaaaataaa atcattattt gccatccagc tgatatcccc tatagtgagt
     1021 cgtattacat ggtcatagct gtttcctggc agctctggcc cgtgtctcaa aatctctgat
     1081 gttacattgc acaagataaa aatatatcat catgcctcct ctagaccagc caggacagaa
     1141 atgcctcgac ttcgctgcta cccaaggttg ccgggtgacg cacaccgtgg aaacggatga
     1201 aggcacgaac ccagtggaca taagcctgtt cggttcgtaa gctgtaatgc aagtagcgta
     1261 tgcgctcacg caactggtcc agaaccttga ccgaacgcag cggtggtaac ggcgcagtgg
     1321 cggttttcat ggcttgttat gactgttttt ttggggtaca gtctatgcct cgggcatcca
     1381 agcagcaagc gcgttacgcc gtgggtcgat gtttgatgtt atggagcagc aacgatgtta
     1441 cgcagcaggg cagtcgccct aaaacaaagt taaacattat gagggaagcg gtgatcgccg
     1501 aagtatcgac tcaactatca gaggtagttg gcgtcatcga gcgccatctc gaaccgacgt
     1561 tgctggccgt acatttgtac ggctccgcag tggatggcgg cctgaagcca cacagtgata
     1621 ttgatttgct ggttacggtg accgtaaggc ttgatgaaac aacgcggcga gctttgatca
     1681 acgacctttt ggaaacttcg gcttcccctg gagagagcga gattctccgc gctgtagaag
     1741 tcaccattgt tgtgcacgac gacatcattc cgtggcgtta tccagctaag cgcgaactgc
     1801 aatttggaga atggcagcgc aatgacattc ttgcaggtat cttcgagcca gccacgatcg
     1861 acattgatct ggctatcttg ctgacaaaag caagagaaca tagcgttgcc ttggtaggtc
     1921 cagcggcgga ggaactcttt gatccggttc ctgaacagga tctatttgag gcgctaaatg
     1981 aaaccttaac gctatggaac tcgccgcccg actgggctgg cgatgagcga aatgtagtgc
     2041 ttacgttgtc ccgcatttgg tacagcgcag taaccggcaa aatcgcgccg aaggatgtcg
     2101 ctgccgactg ggcaatggag cgcctgccgg cccagtatca gcccgtcata cttgaagcta
     2161 gacaggctta tcttggacaa gaagaagatc gcttggcctc gcgcgcagat cagttggaag
     2221 aatttgtcca ctacgtgaaa ggcgagatca ccaaggtagt cggcaaataa ccctcgagcc
     2281 acccatgacc aaaatccctt aacgtgagtt acgcgtcgtt ccactgagcg tcagaccccg
     2341 tagaaaagat caaaggatct tcttgagatc ctttttttct gcgcgtaatc tgctgcttgc
     2401 aaacaaaaaa accaccgcta ccagcggtgg tttgtttgcc ggatcaagag ctaccaactc
     2461 tttttccgaa ggtaactggc ttcagcagag cgcagatacc aaatactgtt cttctagtgt
     2521 agccgtagtt aggccaccac ttcaagaact ctgtagcacc gcctacatac ctcgctctgc
     2581 taatcctgtt accagtggct gctgccagtg gcgataagtc gtgtcttacc gggttggact
     2641 caagacgata gttaccggat aaggcgcagc ggtcgggctg aacggggggt tcgtgcacac
     2701 agcccagctt ggagcgaacg acctacaccg aactgagata cctacagcgt gagctatgag
     2761 aaagcgccac gcttcccgaa gggagaaagg cggacaggta tccggtaagc ggcagggtcg
     2821 gaacaggaga gcgcacgagg gagcttccag ggggaaacgc ctggtatctt tatagtcctg
     2881 tcgggtttcg ccacctctga cttgagcgtc gatttttgtg atgctcgtca ggggggcgga
     2941 gcctatggaa aaacgccagc aacgcggcct ttttacggtt cctggccttt tgctggcctt
     3001 ttgctcacat gttctttcct gcgttatccc ctgattctgt ggataaccgt attaccgcct
     3061 ttgagtgagc tgataccgct cgccgcagcc gaacgaccga gcgcagcgag tcagtgagcg
     3121 aggaagcgga agagcgccca atacgcaaac cgcctctccc cgcgcgttgg ccgattcatt
     3181 aatgcagctg gcacgacagg tttcccgact ggaaagcggg cagtgagcgc aacgcaatta
     3241 atacgcgtac cgctagccag gaagagtttg tagaaacgca aaaaggccat ccgtcaggat
     3301 ggccttctgc ttagtttgat gcctggcagt ttatggcggg cgtcctgccc gccaccctcc
     3361 gggccgttgc ttcacaacgt tcaaatccgc tcccggcgga tttgtcctac tcaggagagc
     3421 gttcaccgac aaacaacaga taaaacgaaa ggcccagtct tccgactgag cctttcgttt
     3481 tatttgatgc ct
//
