[The description below was written by a language model from this plasmid's Addgene catalogue record and the feature table of its GenBank file.]
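Description:
pDONR223_TNF_p.S157R is a Gateway entry clone built on the Invitrogen pDONR223 backbone, carrying the human TNF (tumour necrosis factor alpha) open reading frame with an S157R missense substitution. The 3,492 bp circular plasmid is maintained in E. coli through a high-copy ColE1/pUC-type origin. It is selected with spectinomycin via the aadA aminoglycoside adenylyltransferase gene, which also confers streptomycin resistance. Tandem rrnB T1 and T2 terminators sit upstream of the cloning region, where they insulate the insert from read-through transcription originating in the backbone.

The feature table does not annotate the TNF coding sequence itself. It does place attL1 and attL2 on either side of a roughly 700 bp interval, which is where the insert lies. These sites are the substrates for the LR Clonase reaction, so the ORF can be transferred directionally and in frame into any attR-containing destination vector. No promoter drives the insert, so the plasmid is a shuttle and archive for the ORF rather than an expression construct. The only promoter annotated is a T7 promoter just outside attL2, oriented back toward the insert. The clone is in the "closed" configuration, with a stop codon immediately after the coding sequence. As a result, destination vectors will yield native C-termini, and only N-terminal fusion tags can be added. M13 forward and reverse primer sites flank the att cassette for sequence verification.

The construct belongs to the Target Accelerator Plasmid Collection, a set of wild-type and variant alleles assembled for systematic functional testing of rare cancer-associated mutations. It would typically be recombined into mammalian expression vectors to compare the S157R variant with the wild-type allele.
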