Addgene plasmid #81344: pDONR223_TNF_p.S157R
Purpose: Gateway Donor vector containing TNF , part of the Target Accelerator Plasmid Collection.
Depositing lab: Jesse Boehm & William Hahn & David Root. Depositing organization: Broad Institute. Publication: Systematic Functional Interrogation of Rare Cancer Variants Identifies Oncogenic Alleles. Kim E, Ilic N, Shrestha Y, Zou L, Kamburov A, Zhu C, Yang X, Lubonja R, Tran N, Nguyen C, Lawrence MS, Piccioni F, Bagul M, Doench JG, Chouinard CR, Wu X, Hogstrom L, Natoli T, Tamayo P, Horn H, Corsello SM, Lage K, Root DE, Subramanian A, Golub TR, Getz G, Boehm JS, Hahn WC. Cancer Discov. 2016 Jul;6(7):714-26. doi: 10.1158/2159-8290.CD-16-0160. Epub 2016 May 4. PubMed 27147599.
Backbone
  Vector backbone: pDONR223
  Backbone manufacturer: Invitrogen
  Backbone size w/o insert (bp): 2790
  Vector type: Gateway Entry vector
Growth in bacteria
  Bacterial resistance: Spectinomycin, 50 μg/mL
  Growth temperature: 37°C
  Growth strain: DH5alpha
  Copy number: High Copy
Gene/Insert
  Gene/Insert name: TNF
  Species: H. sapiens (human)
  Mutation: S157R
  GenBank ID: NM_000594.3
  Entrez Gene: TNF (a.k.a. DIF, IMD127, TNF-alpha, TNFA, TNFSF2, TNLG1F)
  Promoter: None
  Cloning method: Gateway Cloning
  Sequencing primers: 5′ M13pUC-fwd; 3′ M13-Rev
Terms and licenses: Academic/Nonprofit Terms; Industry Terms: Not Available to Industry
Depositor comments: Closed state: stop codon immediately follows insert
How to cite: pDONR223_TNF_p.S157R was a gift from Jesse Boehm & William Hahn & David Root (Addgene plasmid # 81344 ; http://n2t.net/addgene:81344 ; RRID:Addgene_81344)
