>Addgene plasmid #81344 | pDONR223_TNF_p.S157R | depositor partial sequence | sequence record 154663 | Insert sequence
ATGAGCACTGAAAGCATGATCCGGGACGTGGAGCTGGCCGAGGAGGCGCTCCCCAAGAAGACAGGGGGGC
CCCAGGGCTCCAGGCGGTGCTTGTTCCTCAGCCTCTTCTCCTTCCTGATCGTGGCAGGCGCCACCACGCT
CTTCTGCCTGCTGCACTTTGGAGTGATCGGCCCCCAGAGGGAAGAGTTCCCCAGGGACCTCTCTCTAATC
AGCCCTCTGGCCCAGGCAGTCAGATCATCTTCTCGAACCCCGAGTGACAAGCCTGTAGCCCATGTTGTAG
CAAACCCTCAAGCTGAGGGGCAGCTCCAGTGGCTGAACCGCCGGGCCAATGCCCTCCTGGCCAATGGCGT
GGAGCTGAGAGATAACCAGCTGGTGGTGCCATCAGAGGGCCTGTACCTCATCTACTCCCAGGTCCTCTTC
AAGGGCCAAGGCTGCCCCTCCACCCATGTGCTCCTCACCCACACCATCAGGCGCATCGCCGTCTCCTACC
AGACCAAGGTCAACCTCCTCTCTGCCATCAAGAGCCCCTGCCAGAGGGAGACCCCAGAGGGGGCTGAGGC
CAAGCCCTGGTATGAGCCCATCTATCTGGGAGGGGTCTTCCAGCTGGAGAAGGGTGACCGACTCAGCGCT
GAGATCAATCGGCCCGACTATCTCGACTTTGCCGAGTCTGGGCAGGTCTACTTTGGGATCATTGCCCTG
